Addgene plasmid #109431: mCherry Codon 59 sgRNA
Purpose: MLM3636 backbone containing a gRNA that guides Cas9 to codon 59 of mCherry in the ACE reporter
Depositing lab: Reuben Harris. Publication: A fluorescent reporter for quantification and enrichment of DNA editing by APOBEC-Cas9 or cleavage by Cas9 in living cells. St Martin A, Salamango D, Serebrenik A, Shaban N, Brown WL, Donati F, Munagala U, Conticello SG, Harris RS. Nucleic Acids Res. 2018 May 9. pii: 4994269. doi: 10.1093/nar/gky332. PubMed 29746667.
Backbone
  Vector backbone: MLM3636
  Backbone manufacturer: Joung Lab
  Backbone size w/o insert (bp): 2271
  Total vector size (bp): 2279
  Vector type: Mammalian Expression, CRISPR
Growth in bacteria
  Bacterial resistance: Ampicillin, 100 μg/mL
  Growth temperature: 37°C
  Growth strain: DH5alpha
  Copy number: Low Copy
Gene/Insert
  Gene/Insert name: mCherry codon 59 gRNA (alt name: #59 gRNA)
  Species: H. sapiens (human)
  Insert size (bp): 20
  Promoter: hU6
  Cloning method: Gateway Cloning
  Sequencing primers: 5′ TTTCTTGGGTAGTTTGCAGTTTT; 3′ CGGTGCCACTTTTTCAAGTT
Terms and licenses: Academic/Nonprofit Terms; Industry Terms: Not Available to Industry
How to cite: mCherry Codon 59 sgRNA was a gift from Reuben Harris (Addgene plasmid # 109431 ; http://n2t.net/addgene:109431 ; RRID:Addgene_109431)
