[The description below was written by a language model from this plasmid's Addgene catalogue record and pLannotate feature annotations shown in this document.]
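Description:
mCherry Codon 59 sgRNA is a small (about 2.3 kb) mammalian CRISPR guide-expression plasmid built on the MLM3636 backbone. It carries a 20-nt spacer directed at codon 59 of the mCherry coding sequence within the ACE fluorescent reporter. The spacer sits between a human U6 promoter, an RNA polymerase III promoter suited to producing short, uncapped transcripts with defined ends, and the Streptococcus pyogenes Cas9 guide RNA scaffold. Transcription therefore yields a complete single guide RNA. The plasmid encodes no Cas9 or any other protein payload, so the nuclease or editor must be supplied from a separate construct.

Propagation in E. coli relies on a ColE1/pUC-type origin and a β-lactamase gene driven by its own bla promoter, which gives ampicillin selection. The feature annotation describes the origin as high-copy, whereas the catalogue entry lists the plasmid as low copy; the record does not resolve this difference. There is no mammalian selection marker or reporter, so the plasmid suits transient co-transfection. The catalogue gives Gateway as the cloning method, and a fragment of an attB1 site is annotated across the sequence origin, but no complete pair of recombination sites is annotated. The species field lists human, although the target is the mCherry reporter gene rather than an endogenous human locus.

According to the record, the guide brings Cas9 to codon 59 of mCherry in the ACE reporter. That system was developed to quantify and enrich DNA editing by APOBEC–Cas9 fusions, or cleavage by Cas9, in living cells using fluorescence as the readout.
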