Features (pLannotate 1.2.2; 6 found; start..end, strand, type, name):
     58..298     +  promoter       U6 promoter: RNA polymerase III promoter for human U6 snRNA
    327..402     +  misc_RNA       gRNA scaffold: guide RNA scaffold for the Streptococcus pyogenes CRISPR/Cas9 system
    506..1094    -  rep_origin     ori: high-copy-number ColE1/pMB1/pBR322/pUC origin of replication
   1265..2125    -  CDS            AmpR: β-lactamase; bla; confers resistance to ampicillin, carbenicillin, and related antibiotics
   2126..2230    -  promoter       AmpR promoter: bla
   2268..6       +  protein_bind   attB1 (fragment) (across the origin): mutant version of attB; recombination site for the Gateway® BP reaction BP Clonase™
>Addgene plasmid #109431 | mCherry Codon 59 sgRNA | addgene full sequence | sequence record 212958 | Addgene NGS Result
CAGGCTTTAAAGGAACCAATTCAGTCGACTGGATCCGGTACCAAGGTCGGGCAGGAAGAGGGCCTATTTC
CCATGATTCCTTCATATTTGCATATACGATACAAGGCTGTTAGAGAGATAATTAGAATTAATTTGACTGT
AAACACAAAGATATTAGTACAAAATACGTGACGTAGAAAGTAATAATTTCTTGGGTAGTTTGCAGTTTTA
AAATTATGTTTTAAAATGGACTATCATATGCTTACCGTAACTTGAAAGTATTTCGATTTCTTGGCTTTAT
ATATCTTGTGGAAAGGACGAAACACCGTGGCCCCTCACCCTTCGCCGTTTTAGAGCTAGAAATAGCAAGT
TAAAATAAGGCTAGTCCGTTATCAACTTGAAAAAGTGGCACCGAGTCGGTGCTTTTTTTAAGCTTGGGCC
GCTCGAGGTACCTCTCTACATATGACATGTGAGCAAAAGGCCAGCAAAAGGCCAGGAACCGTAAAAAGGC
CGCGTTGCTGGCGTTTTTCCATAGGCTCCGCCCCCCTGACGAGCATCACAAAAATCGACGCTCAAGTCAG
AGGTGGCGAAACCCGACAGGACTATAAAGATACCAGGCGTTTCCCCCTGGAAGCTCCCTCGTGCGCTCTC
CTGTTCCGACCCTGCCGCTTACCGGATACCTGTCCGCCTTTCTCCCTTCGGGAAGCGTGGCGCTTTCTCA
TAGCTCACGCTGTAGGTATCTCAGTTCGGTGTAGGTCGTTCGCTCCAAGCTGGGCTGTGTGCACGAACCC
CCCGTTCAGCCCGACCGCTGCGCCTTATCCGGTAACTATCGTCTTGAGTCCAACCCGGTAAGACACGACT
TATCGCCACTGGCAGCAGCCACTGGTAACAGGATTAGCAGAGCGAGGTATGTAGGCGGTGCTACAGAGTT
CTTGAAGTGGTGGCCTAACTACGGCTACACTAGAAGAACAGTATTTGGTATCTGCGCTCTGCTGAAGCCA
GTTACCTTCGGAAAAAGAGTTGGTAGCTCTTGATCCGGCAAACAAACCACCGCTGGTAGCGGTGGTTTTT
TTGTTTGCAAGCAGCAGATTACGCGCAGAAAAAAAGGATCTCAAGAAGATCCTTTGATCTTTTCTACGGG
GTCTGACGCTCAGTGGAACGAAAACTCACGTTAAGGGATTTTGGTCATGAGATTATCAAAAAGGATCTTC
ACCTAGATCCTTTTAAATTAAAAATGAAGTTTTAAATCAATCTAAAGTATATATGAGTAAACTTGGTCTG
ACAGTTACCAATGCTTAATCAGTGAGGCACCTATCTCAGCGATCTGTCTATTTCGTTCATCCATAGTTGC
CTGACTCCCCGTCGTGTAGATAACTACGATACGGGAGGGCTTACCATCTGGCCCCAGTGCTGCAATGATA
CCGCGAGACCCACGCTCACCGGCTCCAGATTTATCAGCAATAAACCAGCCAGCCGGAAGGGCCGAGCGCA
GAAGTGGTCCTGCAACTTTATCCGCCTCCATCCAGTCTATTAATTGTTGCCGGGAAGCTAGAGTAAGTAG
TTCGCCAGTTAATAGTTTGCGCAACGTTGTTGCCATTGCTACAGGCATCGTGGTGTCACGCTCGTCGTTT
GGTATGGCTTCATTCAGCTCCGGTTCCCAACGATCAAGGCGAGTTACATGATCCCCCATGTTGTGCAAAA
AAGCGGTTAGCTCCTTCGGTCCTCCGATCGTTGTCAGAAGTAAGTTGGCCGCAGTGTTATCACTCATGGT
TATGGCAGCACTGCATAATTCTCTTACTGTCATGCCATCCGTAAGATGCTTTTCTGTGACTGGTGAGTAC
TCAACCAAGTCATTCTGAGAATAGTGTATGCGGCGACCGAGTTGCTCTTGCCCGGCGTCAATACGGGATA
ATACCGCGCCACATAGCAGAACTTTAAAAGTGCTCATCATTGGAAAACGTTCTTCGGGGCGAAAACTCTC
AAGGATCTTACCGCTGTTGAGATCCAGTTCGATGTAACCCACTCGTGCACCCAACTGATCTTCAGCATCT
TTTACTTTCACCAGCGTTTCTGGGTGAGCAAAAACAGGAAGGCAAAATGCCGCAAAAAAGGGAATAAGGG
CGACACGGAAATGTTGAATACTCATACTCTTCCTTTTTCAATATTATTGAAGCATTTATCAGGGTTATTG
TCTCATGAGCGGATACATATTTGAATGTATTTAGAAAAATAAACAAATAGGGGTTCCGCGCACATTTCCC
CGAAAAGTGCCACCTGACGTCGCTAGCTGTACAAAAAAG
